>Addgene plasmid #1461 | pPD88_27 | depositor full sequence | sequence record 72 | Author sequence
ATGACCATGATTACGCCAAGCTTGCATGCCTGCAGGTCGACTCTAGAGGATCCCCAATTCTTGAGACTTC
CACTATCTTCTCTGGCACCCTCCACTACGCGTAGGCGTCTCTCGCTTCGTGTATTCCCGGGAAGCCGGGT
TCCCGTCTCTCCCGCCGCTGCCGCTGCCGCACACAGCTTTACACCTCGTAGAATCCCCAAAGAGGGGCGT
GGCTTGCGGGTGCCAACATCCTCCTGCCGAGGAAGAAGCAGGCACTCATCACTCGCATCATCAACCTCGG
GATTGGCCAAAGGACCCAAAGGTATGTTTCGAATGATACTAACATAACATAGAACATTTTCAGGAGGACC
CTTGGAGGGTACCGAGCTCAGAAAAAATGACTGCTCCAAAGAAGAAGCGTAAGGTACCGGTGGGTGAAGA
CCAGAAACAGCACCTCGAACTGAGCCGCGATATTGCCCAGCGTTTCAACGCGCTGTATGGCGAGATCGAT
CCCGTCGTTTTACAACGTCGTGACTGGGAAAACCCTGGCGTTACCCAACTTAATCGCCTTGCAGCACATC
CCCCTTTCGCCAGCTGGCGTAATAGCGAAGAGGCCCGCACCGATCGCCCTTCCCAACAGTTGCGCAGCCT
GAATGGCGAATGGCGCTTTGCCTGGTTTCCGGCACCAGAAGCGGTGCCGGAAAGCTGGCTGGAGTGCGAT
CTTCCTGAGGCCGATACTGTCGTCGTCCCCTCAAACTGGCAGATGCACGGTTACGATGCGCCCATCTACA
CCAACGTGACCTATCCCATTACGGTCAATCCGCCGTTTGTTCCCACGGAGAATCCGACGGGTTGTTACTC
GCTCACATTTAATGTTGATGAAAGCTGGCTACAGGAAGGCCAGACGCGAATTATTTTTGATGGCGTTAAC
TCGGCGTTTCATCTGTGGTGCAACGGGCGCTGGGTCGGTTACGGCCAGGTAAGTTTAATTAAGTTGATAC
TAACTAACAAGATCTGATTAATTTTCAGGACAGTCGTTTGCCGTCTGAATTTGACCTGAGCGCATTTTTA
CGCGCCGGAGAAAACCGCCTCGCGGTGATGGTGCTGCGCTGGAGTGACGGCAGTTATCTGGAAGATCAGG
ATATGTGGCGGATGAGCGGCATTTTCCGTGACGTCTCGTTGCTGCATAAACCGACTACACAAATCAGCGA
TTTCCATGTTGCCACTCGCTTTAATGATGATTTCAGCCGCGCTGTACTGGAGGCTGAAGTTCAGATGTGC
GGCGAGTTGCGTGACTACCTACGGGTAACAGTTTCTTTATGGCAGGGTGAAACGCAGGTCGCCAGCGGCA
CCGCGCCTTTCGGCGGTGAAATTATCGATGAGCGTGGTGGTTATGCCGATCGCGTCACACTACGTCTGAA
CGTCGAAAACCCGAAACTGTGGAGCGCCGAAATCCCGAATCTCTATCGTGCGGTGGTTGAACTGCACACC
GCCGACGGCACGCTGATTGAAGCAGAAGCCTGCGATGTCGGTTTCCGCGAGGTGCGGATTGAAAATGGTC
TGCTGCTGCTGAACGGCAAGCCGTTGCTGATTCGAGGCGTTAACCGTCACGAGCATCATCCTCTGCATGG
TCAGGTCATGGATGAGCAGACGATGGTGCAGGATGTAAGTTTAAACTATTCGTTACTAACTAACTTTAAA
CATTTAAATTTTCAGATCCTGCTGATGAAGCAGAACAACTTTAACGCCGTGCGCTGTTCGCATTATCCGA
ACCATCCGCTGTGGTACACGCTGTGCGACCGCTACGGCCTGTATGTGGTGGATGAAGCCAATATTGAAAC
CCACGGCATGGTGCCAATGAATCGTCTGACCGATGATCCGCGCTGGCTACCGGCGATGAGCGAACGCGTA
ACGCGAATGGTGCAGCGCGATCGTAATCACCCGAGTGTGATCATCTGGTCGCTGGGGAATGGTAAGTTTA
AACAGTTGAATACTAACTAACGGAGATCTTTGAAATTTTCAGAATCAGGCCACGGCGCTAATCACGACGC
GCTGTATCGCTGGATCAAATCTGTCGATCCTTCCCGCCCGGTGCAGTATGAAGGCGGCGGAGCCGACACC
ACGGCCACCGATATTATTTGCCCGATGTACGCGCGCGTGGATGAAGACCAGCCCTTCCCGGCTGTGCCGA
AATGGTCCATCAAAAAATGGCTTTCGCTACCTGGAGAGACGCGCCCGCTGATCCTTTGCGAATACGCCCA
CGCGATGGGTAACAGTCTTGGCGGTTTCGCTAAATACTGGCAGGCGTTTCGTCAGTATCCCCGTTTACAG
GGCGGCTTCGTCTGGGACTGGGTGGATCAGTCGCTGATTAAATATGATGAAAACGGCAACCCGTGGTCGG
CTTACGGCGGTGATTTTGGCGATACGCCGAACGATCGCCAGTTCTGTATGAACGGTCTGGTCTTTGCCGA
CCGCACGCCGCATCCAGCGTAAGTTTAAACAATAACCTACTAACTAACGTAGATAATTTAAATTTTCAGG
CTGACGGAAGCAAAACACCAGCAGCAGTTTTTCCAGTTCCGTTTATCCGGGCAAACCATCGAAGTGACCA
GCGAATACCTGTTCCGTCATAGCGATAACGAGCTCCTGCACTGGATGGTGGCGCTGGATGGTAAGCCGCT
GGCAAGCGGTGAAGTGCCTCTGGATGTCGCTCCACAAGGTAAACAGTTGATTGAACTGCCTGAACTACCG
CAGCCGGAGAGCGCCGGGCAACTCTGGCTCACAGTACGCGTAGTGCAACCGAACGCGACCGCATGGTCAG
AAGCCGGGCACATCAGCGCCTGGCAGCAGTGGCGTCTGGCGGAAAACCTCAGTGTGACGCTCCCCGCCGC
GTCCCACGCCATCCCGCATCTGACCACCAGCGAAATGGATTTTTGCATCGAGCTGGGTAATAAGCGTTGG
CAATTTAACCGCCAGTCAGGCTTTCTTTCACAGATGTGGATTGGCGATAAAAAACAACTGCTGACGCCGC
TGCGCGATCAGTTCACCCGTGCACCGCTGGATAACGACATTGGCGTAAGTGAAGCGACCCGCATTGACCC
TAACGCCTGGGTCGGTAAGTTTAAACAAAGTTGTACTAACTAACGAAGATCTTGATAATTTTCAGAACGC
TGGAAGGCGGCGGGCCATTACCAGGCCGAAGCAGCGTTGTTGCAGTGCACGGCAGATACACTTGCTGATG
CGGTGCTGATTACGACCGCTCACGCGTGGCAGCATCAGGGGAAAACCTTATTTATCAGCCGGAAAACCTA
CCGGATTGATGGTAGTGGTCAAATGGCGATTACCGTTGATGTTGAAGTGGCGAGCGATACACCGCATCCG
GCGCGGATTGGCCTGAACTGCCAGCTGGCGCAGGTAGCAGAGCGGGTAAACTGGCTCGGATTAGGGCCGC
AAGAAAACTATCCCGACCGCCTTACTGCCGCCTGTTTTGACCGCTGGGATCTGCCATTGTCAGACATGTA
GTAAGTTTAAACTTGATAGTACTAACTAACATGTTTCATTTAAATTTTCAGTACCCCGTACGTCTTCCCG
AGCGAAAACGGTCTGCGCTGCGGGACGCGCGAATTGAATTATGGCCCACACCAGTGGCGCGGCGACTTCC
AGTTCAACATCAGCCGCTACAGTCAACAGCAACTGATGGAAACCAGCCATCGCCATCTGCTGCACGCGGA
AGAAGGCACATGGCTGAATATCGACGGTTTCCATATGGGGATTGGTGGCGACGACTCCTGGAGCCCGTCA
GTATCGGCGGAATTCCAACTGAGCGCCGGTCGCTACCATTACCAACTTGTCTGGTGTCAAAAATAATAGG
GGCCGCTGTCATCAGAGTAAGTTTAAACTGAGTTCTACTAACTAACGAGTAATATTTAAATTTTCAGCAT
CTCGCGCCCGTGCCTCTGACTTCTAAGTCCAATTACTCTTCAACATCCCTACATGCTCTTTCTCCCTGTG
CTCCCACCCCCTATTTTTGTTATTATCAAAAAACTTCTCTTAATTTCTTTGTTTTTTAGCTTCTTTTAAG
TCACCTCTAACAATGAAATTGTGTAGATTCAAAAATAGAATTAATTCGTAATAAAAAGTCGAAAAAAATT
GTGCTCCCTCCCCCCATTAATAATAATTCTATCCCAAAATCTACACAATGTTCTGTGTACACTTCTTATG
TTTTTTACTTCTGATAAATTTTTTTGAAACATCATAGAAAAAACCGCACACAAAATACCTTATCATATGT
TACGTTTCAGTTTATGACCGCAATTTTTATTTCTTCGCACGTCTGGGCCTCTCATGACGTCAAATCATGC
TCATCGTGAAAAAGTTTTGGAGTATTTTTGGAATTTTTCAATCAAGTGAAAGTTTATGAAATTAATTTTC
CTGCTTTTGCTTTTTGGGGTTTCCCCTATTGTTTGTCAAGATTTCGAGGACGGCGTTTTTCTTGCTAAAA
TCACAAGTATTGATGAGCACGATGCAAGAAAGATCGGAAGAAGGTTTGGGTTTGAGGCTCAGTGGAAGGT
GAGTAGAAGTTGATAATTTGAAAGTGGAGTAGTGTCTATGGGGTTTTTGCCTTAAATGACAGAATACATT
CCCAATATACCAAACATAACTGTTTCCTACTAGTCGGCCGTACGGGCCCTTTCGTCTCGCGCGTTTCGGT
GATGACGGTGAAAACCTCTGACACATGCAGCTCCCGGAGACGGTCACAGCTTGTCTGTAAGCGGATGCCG
GGAGCAGACAAGCCCGTCAGGGCGCGTCAGCGGGTGTTGGCGGGTGTCGGGGCTGGCTTAACTATGCGGC
ATCAGAGCAGATTGTACTGAGAGTGCACCATATGCGGTGTGAAATACCGCACAGATGCGTAAGGAGAAAA
TACCGCATCAGGCGGCCTTAAGGGCCTCGTGATACGCCTATTTTTATAGGTTAATGTCATGATAATAATG
GTTTCTTAGACGTCAGGTGGCACTTTTCGGGGAAATGTGCGCGGAACCCCTATTTGTTTATTTTTCTAAA
TACATTCAAATATGTATCCGCTCATGAGACAATAACCCTGATAAATGCTTCAATAATATTGAAAAAGGAA
GAGTATGAGTATTCAACATTTCCGTGTCGCCCTTATTCCCTTTTTTGCGGCATTTTGCCTTCCTGTTTTT
GCTCACCCAGAAACGCTGGTGAAAGTAAAAGATGCTGAAGATCAGTTGGGTGCACGAGTGGGTTACATCG
AACTGGATCTCAACAGCGGTAAGATCCTTGAGAGTTTTCGCCCCGAAGAACGTTTTCCAATGATGAGCAC
TTTTAAAGTTCTGCTATGTGGCGCGGTATTATCCCGTATTGACGCCGGGCAAGAGCAACTCGGTCGCCGC
ATACACTATTCTCAGAATGACTTGGTTGAGTACTCACCAGTCACAGAAAAGCATCTTACGGATGGCATGA
CAGTAAGAGAATTATGCAGTGCTGCCATAACCATGAGTGATAACACTGCGGCCAACTTACTTCTGACAAC
GATCGGAGGACCGAAGGAGCTAACCGCTTTTTTGCACAACATGGGGGATCATGTAACTCGCCTTGATCGT
TGGGAACCGGAGCTGAATGAAGCCATACCAAACGACGAGCGTGACACCACGATGCCTGTAGCAATGGCAA
CAACGTTGCGCAAACTATTAACTGGCGAACTACTTACTCTAGCTTCCCGGCAACAATTAATAGACTGGAT
GGAGGCGGATAAAGTTGCAGGACCACTTCTGCGCTCGGCCCTTCCGGCTGGCTGGTTTATTGCTGATAAA
TCTGGAGCCGGTGAGCGTGGGTCTCGCGGTATCATTGCAGCACTGGGGCCAGATGGTAAGCCCTCCCGTA
TCGTAGTTATCTACACGACGGGGAGTCAGGCAACTATGGATGAACGAAATAGACAGATCGCTGAGATAGG
TGCCTCACTGATTAAGCATTGGTAACTGTCAGACCAAGTTTACTCATATATACTTTAGATTGATTTAAAA
CTTCATTTTTAATTTAAAAGGATCTAGGTGAAGATCCTTTTTGATAATCTCATGACCAAAATCCCTTAAC
GTGAGTTTTCGTTCCACTGAGCGTCAGACCCCGTAGAAAAGATCAAAGGATCTTCTTGAGATCCTTTTTT
TCTGCGCGTAATCTGCTGCTTGCAAACAAAAAAACCACCGCTACCAGCGGTGGTTTGTTTGCCGGATCAA
GAGCTACCAACTCTTTTTCCGAAGGTAACTGGCTTCAGCAGAGCGCAGATACCAAATACTGTCCTTCTAG
TGTAGCCGTAGTTAGGCCACCACTTCAAGAACTCTGTAGCACCGCCTACATACCTCGCTCTGCTAATCCT
GTTACCAGTGGCTGCTGCCAGTGGCGATAAGTCGTGTCTTACCGGGTTGGACTCAAGACGATAGTTACCG
GATAAGGCGCAGCGGTCGGGCTGAACGGGGGGTTCGTGCACACAGCCCAGCTTGGAGCGAACGACCTACA
CCGAACTGAGATACCTACAGCGTGAGCATTGAGAAAGCGCCACGCTTCCCGAAGGGAGAAAGGCGGACAG
GTATCCGGTAAGCGGCAGGGTCGGAACAGGAGAGCGCACGAGGGAGCTTCCAGGGGGAAACGCCTGGTAT
CTTTATAGTCCTGTCGGGTTTCGCCACCTCTGACTTGAGCGTCGATTTTTGTGATGCTCGTCAGGGGGGC
GGAGCCTATGGAAAAACGCCAGCAACGCGGCCTTTTTACGGTTCCTGGCCTTTTGCTGGCCTTTTGCTCA
CATGTTCTTTCCTGCGTTATCCCCTGATTCTGTGGATAACCGTATTACCGCCTTTGAGTGAGCTGATACC
GCTCGCCGCAGCCGAACGACCGAGCGCAGCGAGTCAGTGAGCGAGGAAGCGGAAGAGCGCCCAATACGCA
AACCGCCTCTCCCCGCGCGTTGGCCGATTCATTAATGCAGCTGGCACGACAGGTTTCCCGACTGGAAAGC
GGGCAGTGAGCGCAACGCAATTAATGTGAGTTAGCTCACTCATTAGGCACCCCAGGCTTTACACTTTATG
CTTCCGGCTCGTATGTTGTGTGGAATTGTGAGCGGATAACAATTTCACACAGGAAACAGCT
Features (pLannotate 1.2.2; 14 found; start..end, strand, type, name):
     18..55      -  misc_feature   MCS (fragment): pUC18/19 multiple cloning site
    404..487     +  CDS            trpS (fragment): SYW_ECOLI - Experimental evidence at protein level: Swiss-Prot protein existence level 1. Catalyzes the attachment of tryptophan to tRNA(Trp). Amino acylates tRNA(Trp) with both L- and D-tryptophan, although D-tryptophan is a poor substrate (PubMed:10918062). From Escherichia coli (strain K12).
    492..640     +  CDS            lacZα (fragment): LacZα fragment of β-galactosidase; lacZ fragment
   1006..3843    +  CDS            lacZ (fragment): BGAL_ECOLI - Experimental evidence at protein level: Swiss-Prot protein existence level 1. From Escherichia coli (strain K12).
   4396..4548    +  CDS            aex-5 (fragment): AEX5_CAEEL - Also known as kpc-3 From Caenorhabditis elegans.
   4676..4711    +  CDS            rop (fragment): Rop protein, which maintains plasmids at low copy number; rop
   4813..4912    +  misc_feature   bom (fragment): basis of mobility region from pBR322
   5010..5114    +  promoter       AmpR promoter: bla
   5115..5975    +  CDS            AmpR: β-lactamase; bla; confers resistance to ampicillin, carbenicillin, and related antibiotics
   6146..6734    +  rep_origin     ori: high-copy-number ColE1/pMB1/pBR322/pUC origin of replication
   6917..7009    +  CDS            lacI (fragment): lac repressor; lacI; The lac repressor binds to the lac operator to inhibit transcription in E. coli. This inhibition can be relieved by adding lactose or isopropyl-β-D-thiogalactopyranoside (IPTG).
   7022..7043    +  protein_bind   CAP binding site: CAP binding activates transcription in the presence of cAMP. E. coli catabolite activator protein
   7058..7088    +  promoter       lac promoter: promoter for the E. coli lac operon
   7096..7112    +  protein_bind   lac operator: The lac repressor binds to the lac operator to inhibit transcription in E. coli. This inhibition can be relieved by adding lactose or isopropyl-β-D-thiogalactopyranoside (IPTG). lac repressor encoded by lacI
