[The description below was written by a language model from this plasmid's Addgene catalogue record and pLannotate feature annotations shown in this document.]
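Description:
pPD88_27 is a Caenorhabditis elegans expression vector from the 1995 Fire Lab vector kit, catalogued as an empty backbone of about 7.1 kb with no user insert. The parental backbone is recorded as unknown, but the annotated features point to a pUC/pBR322-type bacterial framework: a ColE1/pMB1-family origin of replication, a β-lactamase gene with its own promoter for ampicillin selection in E. coli, remnants of the pBR322 bom and rop regions, and a lac promoter/operator, CAP site and pUC-type polylinker fragment flanking the cloning region.

The functional payload is a nuclear-targeted lacZ reporter. According to the catalogue's component list, it consists of unc-54-derived elements (listed as unc54-204 and unc54 5', from the body-wall muscle myosin heavy chain gene), a synthetic intron (IVSA), an SV40 nuclear localization signal, and the β-galactosidase coding region split into N- and C-terminal portions with several further synthetic introns (IVSE, F, H, J, K) interspersed. Such artificial introns are included in Fire vectors to improve transgene expression in worms, and the NLS concentrates staining in nuclei so that expressing cells can be identified individually. The automated annotation detects the lacZ sequence as a short lacZα fragment plus a long lacZ fragment, consistent with an intron-interrupted gene. It does not label the unc-54 elements, introns or NLS, and the short hits to trpS and aex-5 are probably incidental matches within flanking reporter and worm-derived sequence. The record does not identify the 3' UTR, and it does not state the precise role of the unc-54 segments. Vectors of this family are typically used to build or test promoter and enhancer fusions in transgenic worms.
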