Addgene plasmid #1461: pPD88_27
Purpose: (Empty Backbone)
Depositing lab: Andrew Fire. Depositing organization: Carnegie Institution for Science.
Backbone
  Vector backbone: Unknown
  Backbone size (bp): 7138
  Vector type: Worm Expression
Growth in bacteria
  Bacterial resistance: Ampicillin, 100 μg/mL
  Growth temperature: 37°C
  Growth strain: DH5alpha
  Copy number: Unknown
Gene/Insert
  Gene/Insert name: None
  Tag / fusion protein: unc54-204, unc545', IVSA, SV40NLS, lacZN, IVSE, IVSF, IVSH, IVSJ, IVSK, lacZC
  Cloning method: Restriction Enzyme
Terms and licenses: Academic/Nonprofit Terms; Industry Terms: Not Available to Industry
Depositor comments: See Fire Lab Vector Kit Documentation 1995. Fire Lab Miniprep Number pPD88.27, Ligation number NONE.
How to cite: pPD88_27 was a gift from Andrew Fire (Addgene plasmid # 1461 ; http://n2t.net/addgene:1461 ; RRID:Addgene_1461)
