>Addgene plasmid #1461 | pPD88_27 | addgene partial sequence | sequence record 16601 | 1461_m13reverse
GNTGAGCTGCAGGTCGACTCTAGAGGATCCCCAATTCTTGAGACTTCCACTATCTTCTCTGGCACCCTCC
ACTACGCGTAGGCGTCTCTCGCTTCGTGTATTCCCGGGAAGCCGGGTTCCCGTCTCTCCCGCCGCTGCCG
CTGCCGCACACAGCTTTACACCTCGTAGAATCCCCAAAGAGGGGCGTGGCTTGCGGGTGCCAACATCCTC
CTGCCGAGGAAGAAGCAGGCACTCATCACTCGCATCATCAACCTCGGGATTGGCCAAAGGACCCAAAGGT
ATGTTTCGAATGATACTAACATAACATAGAACATTTTCAGGAGGACCCTTGGAGGGTACCGAGCTCAGAA
AAAATGACTGCTCCAAAGAAGAAGCGTAAGGTACCGGTGGGTGAAGACCAGAAACAGCACCTCGAACTGA
GCCGCGATATTGCCCAGCGTTTCAACGCGCTGTATGGCGAGATCGATCCCGTCGTTTTACAACGTCGTGA
CTGGGAAAACCCTGGCGTTACCCAACTTAATCGCCTTGCAGCACATCCCCCTTTCGCCAGCTGGCGTAAT
AGCGAAGAGGCCCGCACCGATCGCCCTTCCCAACAGTTGCGCAGCCTGAATGGCGAATGGCGCTTTGCCT
GGTTTCCGGCACCAGAAGCGGTGCCGGAAAGCTGGCTGGAGTGCGATCTTCCTGAGGCCGATACTGTCGT
CGTCCCCTCAAACTGGCAGATGCACGGTTACGATGCGCCCATCTACACCAACGTGACCTATCCCATTACG
GTCAATCCGCCGTTTGTTCCCACGGAGAATCCGACGGGTTGTTACTCGCTCACATTTAATGTTGATGAAA
GCTGGCTACAGGAAGGCCAGACGCGAATTATTTTTGATGGCGTTAACTCGGCGTTTCATCTGTGGTGCAA
CGGGCGCTGGGTCGGTTACGGCCAGGTAAGTTTAATTAAGTTGATACTAACTAACAAGATCTGATTAATT
TTCAGGACAGTCGTTTGCCGTCTGAATTTGACCTGAGCGCATTTTTACGCGCCGNANAAANCGCCTCNCG
GTGATGGTGCTGCNCTGGAATGACGGCAGTTATCTGGAAAATCAGGANATGTGGGGGANGANCGGCATTT
TCCGNGACGTCTCGTTGCTGCATAANCGACTACNAAATCACCATTTCNNGGTGCCCNCNCTTTAAGAANA
TTCNCCCNCCTGTACGGAGGTGAANTNNAANGGNGGNNNGTGGGGGAAACNCCGGGAAANTTTTTTNGGG
GGGNAAANANGTNCCCCGGNNCCCCCTTTTGGGGGAATNAAANANGGGGGGTTNNNANCNCCCNANNNNG
AANNAAACCAANNGGGGGCCANNCNCNNNTTTNGG
